Addgene plasmid #242612: pAT039
Purpose: 24-stem loop MS2 Citrine + magnetic separation RNA reporter, stem-loops in 5'UTR
Depositing lab: Lacra Bintu. Depositing organization: Stanford University. Publication: High-throughput discovery of regulatory effector domains in human RNA-binding proteins. Thurm AR, Finkel Y, Andrews C, Cai XS, Benko C, Bintu L. bioRxiv [Preprint]. 2024 Jul 19:2024.07.19.604317. doi: 10.1101/2024.07.19.604317. PubMed 39071298.
Backbone
  Vector backbone: pJT039
  Selectable markers: Puromycin
Growth in bacteria
  Bacterial resistance: Ampicillin, 100 μg/mL
  Growth temperature: 37°C
  Growth strain: DH5alpha
  Copy number: High Copy
Gene/Insert
  Gene/Insert name: Citrine
Terms and licenses: Academic/Nonprofit Terms; Industry Terms: Not Available to Industry
How to cite: pAT039 was a gift from Lacra Bintu (Addgene plasmid # 242612 ; http://n2t.net/addgene:242612 ; RRID:Addgene_242612)
