[The description below was written by a language model from this plasmid's Addgene catalogue record and pLannotate feature annotations shown in this document.]
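Description:
pAT039 is a mammalian reporter donor plasmid built on the pJT039 backbone and designed for targeted integration at the human AAVS1 safe-harbour locus (intron 1 of PPP1R12C). It is propagated in E. coli through a high-copy ColE1/pUC-type origin with ampicillin resistance (β-lactamase). Left and right AAVS1 homology arms flank the whole mammalian cargo. Immediately inside the left arm, a splice acceptor precedes a promoterless puromycin N-acetyltransferase gene with a bGH polyadenylation signal. Puromycin resistance should therefore depend on splicing into the endogenous PPP1R12C transcript, which favours recovery of correctly integrated cells.

The reporter unit begins with an array of tet operator sites, annotated as TRE fragments, placed upstream of an EF-1α core promoter with portions of EF-1α intron A. This layout would allow TetR-fused factors to be recruited near an otherwise constitutive promoter. According to the catalogue entry, 24 MS2 stem-loops sit in the 5′UTR. They are not annotated in the feature table, but a long unannotated stretch between the promoter/intron region and the coding sequence is the likely location.

The coding region carries an Igκ leader, a human IgG1 constant-region fragment and a PDGFRβ transmembrane domain, which together form a surface-displayed marker suited to magnetic bead separation. This is followed by Citrine fused to an SV40 NLS and terminated by an SV40 poly(A) signal. The element linking the surface marker to Citrine is not annotated.

The construct serves as a dual fluorescence and magnetic-sorting RNA reporter. MS2 coat protein fusions can be tethered to its transcript to measure how RNA-binding protein domains affect expression, including in high-throughput screens.
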