Features (pLannotate 1.2.2; 36 found; start..end, strand, type, name):
      2..590     +  rep_origin     ori: high-copy-number ColE1/pMB1/pBR322/pUC origin of replication
    773..865     +  CDS            lacI (fragment): lac repressor; lacI; The lac repressor binds to the lac operator to inhibit transcription in E. coli. This inhibition can be relieved by adding lactose or isopropyl-β-D-thiogalactopyranoside (IPTG).
    878..899     +  protein_bind   CAP binding site: CAP binding activates transcription in the presence of cAMP. E. coli catabolite activator protein
    914..944     +  promoter       lac promoter: promoter for the E. coli lac operon
    952..968     +  protein_bind   lac operator: The lac repressor binds to the lac operator to inhibit transcription in E. coli. This inhibition can be relieved by adding lactose or isopropyl-β-D-thiogalactopyranoside (IPTG). lac repressor encoded by lacI
   1013..1031    +  promoter       T3 promoter: promoter for bacteriophage T3 RNA polymerase
   1066..1869    +  misc_feature   HA-L: left homology arm from the adeno-associated virus integration site (AAVS1) within intron 1 of the human PPP1R12C gene
   1876..1901    +  misc_feature   SA: splice acceptor site
   1988..2587    +  CDS            PuroR: puromycin N-acetyltransferase; pac from Streptomyces alboniger; confers resistance to puromycin
   2625..2849    +  polyA_signal   bGH poly(A) signal: bovine growth hormone polyadenylation signal
   2853..2874    +  promoter       SV40 promoter (fragment): SV40 enhancer and early promoter
   2915..2940    +  promoter       tight TRE promoter (fragment): Tet-responsive promoter PTight, consisting of seven tet operator sequences followed by the minimal CMV promoter
   2957..2976    +  promoter       tight TRE promoter (fragment): Tet-responsive promoter PTight, consisting of seven tet operator sequences followed by the minimal CMV promoter
   2994..3012    +  protein_bind   tet operator: tetO; bacterial operator O2 for the tetR and tetA genes tetracycline repressor TetR
   3029..3049    +  promoter       tight TRE promoter (fragment): Tet-responsive promoter PTight, consisting of seven tet operator sequences followed by the minimal CMV promoter
   3059..3084    +  promoter       tight TRE promoter (fragment): Tet-responsive promoter PTight, consisting of seven tet operator sequences followed by the minimal CMV promoter
   3101..3120    +  promoter       tight TRE promoter (fragment): Tet-responsive promoter PTight, consisting of seven tet operator sequences followed by the minimal CMV promoter
   3138..3156    +  protein_bind   tet operator: tetO; bacterial operator O2 for the tetR and tetA genes tetracycline repressor TetR
   3174..3196    +  promoter       PLtetO-1 promoter (fragment): modified phage lambda PL promoter with tet operator sites (Lutz and Bujard, 1997)
   3209..3229    +  promoter       tight TRE promoter (fragment): Tet-responsive promoter PTight, consisting of seven tet operator sequences followed by the minimal CMV promoter
   3266..3472    +  promoter       EF-1α core promoter: core promoter for human elongation factor EF-1α
   3473..3582    +  intron         EF-1α intron A (fragment): intron upstream of the start codon of human EF-1α
   4208..4411    +  intron         EF-1α intron A: truncated intron upstream of the start codon of human EF-1α
   4444..4462    +  promoter       T3 promoter: promoter for bacteriophage T3 RNA polymerase
   5825..5887    +  sig_peptide    Igκ leader: leader sequence from mouse immunoglobulin κ light chain
   5927..6607    +  CDS            IGHG1 (fragment): IGHG1_HUMAN - Experimental evidence at protein level: Swiss-Prot protein existence level 1. Constant region of immunoglobulin heavy chains. Immunoglobulins, also known as antibodies, are membrane-bound or secreted glycoproteins produced by B lymphocytes. In the recognition phase of humoral immunity, the membrane-bound immunoglobulins serve as receptors which, upon binding of a specific antigen, trigger the clonal expansion and differentiation of B lymphocytes into immunoglobulins- secreting plasma cells. Secreted immunoglobulins mediate the effector phase of humoral immunity, which results in
   6689..6835    +  CDS            PDGFRβ TM domain: transmembrane domain from platelet derived growth factor receptor beta
   6917..7633    +  CDS            Citrine: Citrine is a basic (constitutively fluorescent) yellow fluorescent protein published in 2001, derived from Aequorea victoria. It has moderate acid sensitivity.
   7634..7654    +  CDS            SV40 NLS: nuclear localization signal of SV40 (simian virus 40) large T antigen
   7665..7786    +  polyA_signal   SV40 poly(A) signal: SV40 polyadenylation signal
   7852..8688    +  misc_feature   HA-R: right homology arm from the adeno-associated virus integration site (AAVS1) within intron 1 of the human PPP1R12C gene
   8689..8713    +  CDS            NeoR/KanR (fragment): aminoglycoside phosphotransferase confers resistance to neomycin, kanamycin, and G418 (Geneticin®)
   8734..8784    -  misc_feature   bom (fragment): basis of mobility region from pBR322
   8811..8870    +  promoter       AmpR promoter (fragment): bla
   8963..9823    -  CDS            AmpR: β-lactamase; bla; confers resistance to ampicillin, carbenicillin, and related antibiotics
   9824..9876    -  promoter       AmpR promoter (fragment): bla
>Addgene plasmid #242612 | pAT039 | addgene full sequence | sequence record 486661 | Addgene NGS Result
CTTGAGATCCTTTTTTTCTGCGCGTAATCTGCTGCTTGCAAACAAAAAAACCACCGCTACCAGCGGTGGT
TTGTTTGCCGGATCAAGAGCTACCAACTCTTTTTCCGAAGGTAACTGGCTTCAGCAGAGCGCAGATACCA
AATACTGTTCTTCTAGTGTAGCCGTAGTTAGGCCACCACTTCAAGAACTCTGTAGCACCGCCTACATACC
TCGCTCTGCTAATCCTGTTACCAGTGGCTGCTGCCAGTGGCGATAAGTCGTGTCTTACCGGGTTGGACTC
AAGACGATAGTTACCGGATAAGGCGCAGCGGTCGGGCTGAACGGGGGGTTCGTGCACACAGCCCAGCTTG
GAGCGAACGACCTACACCGAACTGAGATACCTACAGCGTGAGCTATGAGAAAGCGCCACGCTTCCCGAAG
GGAGAAAGGCGGACAGGTATCCGGTAAGCGGCAGGGTCGGAACAGGAGAGCGCACGAGGGAGCTTCCAGG
GGGAAACGCCTGGTATCTTTATAGTCCTGTCGGGTTTCGCCACCTCTGACTTGAGCGTCGATTTTTGTGA
TGCTCGTCAGGGGGGCGGAGCCTATGGAAAAACGCCAGCAACGCGGCCTTTTTACGGTTCCTGGCCTTTT
GCTGGCCTTTTGCTCACATGTTCTTTCCTGCGTTATCCCCTGATTCTGTGGATAACCGTATTACCGCCTT
TGAGTGAGCTGATACCGCTCGCCGCAGCCGAACGACCGAGCGCAGCGAGTCAGTGAGCGAGGAAGCGGAA
GAGCGCCCAATACGCAAACCGCCTCTCCCCGCGCGTTGGCCGATTCATTAATGCAGCTGGCACGACAGGT
TTCCCGACTGGAAAGCGGGCAGTGAGCGCAACGCAATTAATGTGAGTTAGCTCACTCATTAGGCACCCCA
GGCTTTACACTTTATGCTTCCGGCTCGTATGTTGTGTGGAATTGTGAGCGGATAACAATTTCACACAGGA
AACAGCTATGACCATGATTACGCCAAGCTCAGAATTAACCCTCACTAAAGGGACTAGTCCTGCAGGTTTA
AACCAATTGGCCCTTTGCTTTCTCTGACCAGCATTCTCTCCCCTGGGCCTGTGCCGCTTTCTGTCTGCAG
CTTGTGGCCTGGGTCACCTCTACGGCTGGCCCAGATCCTTCCCTGCCGCCTCCTTCAGGTTCCGTCTTCC
TCCACTCCCTCTTCCCCTTGCTCTCTGCTGTGTTGCTGCCCAAGGATGCTCTTTCCGGAGCACTTCCTTC
TCGGCGCTGCACCACGTGATGTCCTCTGAGCGGATCCTCCCCGTGTCTGGGTCCTCTCCGGGCATCTCTC
CTCCCTCACCCAACCCCATGCCGTCTTCACTCGCTGGGTTCCCTTTTCCTTCTCCTTCTGGGGCCTGTGC
CATCTCTCGTTTCTTAGGATGGCCTTCTCCGACGGATGTCTCCCTTGCGTCCCGCCTCCCCTTCTTGTAG
GCCTGCATCATCACCGTTTTTCTGGACAACCCCAAAGTACCCCGTCTCCCTGGCTTTAGCCACCTCTCCA
TCCTCTTGCTTTCTTTGCCTGGACACCCCGTTCTCCTGTGGATTCGGGTCACCTCTCACTCCTTTCATTT
GGGCAGCTCCCCTACCCCCCTTACCTCTCTAGTCTGTGCTAGCTCTTCCAGCCCCCTGTCATGGCATCTT
CCAGGGGTCCGAGAGCTCAGCTAGTCTTCTTCCTCCAACCCGGGCCCCTATGTCCACTTCAGGACAGCAT
GTTTGCTGCCTCCAGGGATCCTGTGTCCCCGAGCTGGGACCACCTTATATTCCCAGGGCCGGTTAATGTG
GCTCTGGTTCTGGGTACTTTTATCTGTCCCCTCCACCCCACAGTGGGGCAAGCTTCTGACCTCTTCTCTT
CCTCCCACAGGGCCTCGAGAGATCAGGCAGCGGAGAGGGCAGAGGAAGTCTTCTAACATGCGGTGACGTG
GAGGAGAATCCCGGCCCTAGGCTCGAGATGACCGAGTACAAGCCCACGGTGCGCCTCGCCACCCGCGACG
ACGTCCCCAGGGCCGTACGCACCCTCGCCGCCGCGTTCGCCGACTACCCCGCCACGCGCCACACCGTCGA
TCCGGACCGCCACATCGAGCGGGTCACCGAGCTGCAAGAACTCTTCCTCACGCGCGTCGGGCTCGACATC
GGCAAGGTGTGGGTCGCGGACGACGGCGCCGCGGTGGCGGTCTGGACCACGCCGGAGAGCGTCGAAGCGG
GGGCGGTGTTCGCCGAGATCGGCCCGCGCATGGCCGAGTTGAGCGGTTCCCGGCTGGCCGCGCAGCAACA
GATGGAAGGCCTCCTGGCGCCGCACCGGCCCAAGGAGCCCGCGTGGTTCCTGGCCACCGTCGGCGTCTCG
CCCGACCACCAGGGCAAGGGTCTGGGCAGCGCCGTCGTGCTCCCCGGAGTGGAGGCGGCCGAGCGCGCCG
GGGTGCCCGCCTTCCTGGAGACCTCCGCGCCCCGCAACCTCCCCTTCTACGAGCGGCTCGGCTTCACCGT
CACCGCCGACGTCGAGGTGCCCGAAGGACCGCGCACCTGGTGCATGACCCGCAAGCCCGGTGCCTGATCT
AGAGGGCCCGTTTAAACCCGCTGATCAGCCTCGACTGTGCCTTCTAGTTGCCAGCCATCTGTTGTTTGCC
CCTCCCCCGTGCCTTCCTTGACCCTGGAAGGTGCCACTCCCACTGTCCTTTCCTAATAAAATGAGGAAAT
TGCATCGCATTGTCTGAGTAGGTGTCATTCTATTCTGGGGGGTGGGGTGGGGCAGGACAGCAAGGGGGAG
GATTGGGAAGACAATAGCAGGCATGCTGGGGATGCGGTGGGCTCTATGGCTTCTGAGGCGGAAAGAACCA
GCTGGGGGCTAGCAAAGCCTAGGAACAGCTGCATATAGCACTGCAGTTTACTCCCTATCAGTGATAGAGA
GTCAAAAGGCCATGCCCTCCCTATCAGTGATAGAGAGAGCAGACTCAAGGTGGTCCCTATCAGTGATAGA
GAGATTGAGCAAGAGGGCCTCCCTATCAGTGATAGAGAATAGCACTGCAGTTTACTCCCTATCAGTGATA
GAGAGTCAAAAGGCCATGCCCTCCCTATCAGTGATAGAGAGAGCAGACTCAAGGTGGTCCCTATCAGTGA
TAGAGAGATTGAGCAAGAGGGCCTCCCTATCAGTGATAGAGATTGATCCAGTCAGGGCCTCCCTATCAGT
GATAGAGAAGCTATGTGCAGGTAGGGCTGTACAGTGGGAATGCATGAGCGCACATCGCCCACAGTCCCCG
AGAAGTTGGGGGGAGGGGTCGGCAATTGAACCGGTGCCTAGAGAAGGTGGCGCGGGGTAAACTGGGAAAG
TGATGTCGTGTACTGGCTCCGCCTTTTTCCCGAGGGTGGGGGAGAACCGTATATAAGTGCAGTAGTCGCC
GTGAACGTTCTTTTTCGCAACGGGTTTGCCGCCAGAACACAGGTAAGTGCCGTGTGTGGTTCCCGCGGGC
CTGGCCTCTTTACGGGTTATGGCCCTTGCGTGCCTTGAATTACTTCCACCTGGCTGCAGTACGTGATTCT
TGATCCCGAGCTTCGGGTTGGAAGTGGGTGGGAGAGTTCGAGGCCTTGCGCTTAAGGAGCCCCTTCGCCT
CGTGCTTGAGTTGAGGCCTGGCCTGGGCGCTGGGGCCGCCGCGTGCGAATCTGGTGGCACCTTCGCGCCT
GTCTCGCTGCTTTCGATAAGTCTCTAGCCATTTAAAATTTTTGATGACCTGCTGCGACGCTTTTTTTCTG
GCAAGATAGTCTTGTAAATGCGGGCCAACATGTGCACACTGGTATTTCGGTTTTTGGGGCCGCGGGCGGC
GACGGGGCCCGTGCGTCCCAGCGCACATGTTCGGCGAGGCGGGGCCTGCGAGCGCGGCCACCGAGAATCG
GACGGGGGTAGTCTCAAGCTGGCCGGCCTGCTCTGGTGCCTGGCCTCGCGCCGCCGTGTATCGCCCCGCC
CTGGGCGGCAAGGCTGGCCCGGTCGGCACCAGTTGCGTGAGCGGAAAGATGGCCGCTTCCCGGCCCTGCT
GCAGGGAGCTCAAAATGGAGGACGCGGCGCTCGGGAGAGCGGGCGGGTGAGTCACCCACACAAAGGAAAA
GGGCCTTTCCGTCCTCAGCCGTCGCTTCATGTGACTCCACGGAGTACCGGGCGCCGTCCAGGCACCTCGA
TTAGTTCTCGAGCTTTTGGAGTACGTCGTCTTTAGGTTGGGGGGAGGGGTTTTATGCGATGGAGTTTCCC
CACACTGAGTGGGTGGAGACTGAAGTTAGGCCAGCTTGGCACTTGATGTAATTCTCCTTGGAATTTGCCC
TTTTTGAGTTTGGATCTTGGTTCATTCTCAAGCCTCAGACAGTGGTTCAAAGTTTTTTTCTTCCATTTCA
GGTGTCGTGAGCTAGCGATTACGCCAAGCTCGAAATTAACCCTCACTAAAGGGAACAAAAGCTGGAGCTC
CCACCGCGGTGGGCGGCCGCGAATTCGCCCTTCGCGGGATCCTACGGTACTTATTGCCAAGAAAGCACGA
GCATCAGCCGTGCCTCCAGGTCGAATCTTCAAACGACGACGATCACGCGTCGCTCCAGTATTCCAGGGTT
CATCAGATCCTACGGTACTTATTGCCAAGAAAGCACGAGCATCAGCCGTGCCTCCAGGTCGAATCTTCAA
ACGACGACGATCACGCGTCGCTCCAGTATTCCAGGGTTCATCAGATCCTACGGTACTTATTGCCAAGAAA
GCACGAGCATCAGCCGTGCCTCCAGGTCGAATCTTCAAACGACGACGATCACGCGTCGCTCCAGTATTCC
AGGGTTCATCAGATCCTACGGTACTTATTGCCAAGAAAGCACGAGCATCAGCCGTGCCTCCAGGTCGAAT
CTTCAAACGACGACGATCACGCGTCGCTCCAGTATTCCAGGGTTCATCAGATCCTACGGTACTTATTGCC
AAGAAAGCACGAGCATCAGCCGTGCCTCCAGGTCGAATCTTCAAACGACGACGATCACGCGTCGCTCCAG
TATTCCAGGGTTCATCAGATCCTACGGTACTTATTGCCAAGAAAGCACGAGCATCAGCCGTGCCTCCAGG
TCGAATCTTCAAACGACGACGATCACGCGTCGCTCCAGTATTCCAGGGTTCATCAGATCCTACGGTACTT
ATTGCCAAGAAAGCACGAGCATCAGCCGTGCCTCCAGGTCGAATCTTCAAACGACGACGATCACGCGTCG
CTCCAGTATTCCAGGGTTCATCAGATCCTACGGTACTTATTGCCAAGAAAGCACGAGCATCAGCCGTGCC
TCCAGGTCGAATCTTCAAACGACGACGATCACGCGTCGCTCCAGTATTCCAGGGTTCATCAGATCCTACG
GTACTTATTGCCAAGAAAGCACGAGCATCAGCCGTGCCTCCAGGTCGAATCTTCAAACGACGACGATCAC
GCGTCGCTCCAGTATTCCAGGGTTCATCAGATCCTACGGTACTTATTGCCAAGAAAGCACGAGCATCAGC
CGTGCCTCCAGGTCGAATCTTCAAACGACGACGATCACGCGTCGCTCCAGTATTCCAGGGTTCATCAGAT
CCTACGGTACTTATTGCCAAGAAAGCACGAGCATCAGCCGTGCCTCCAGGTCGAATCTTCAAACGACGAC
GATCACGCGTCGCTCCAGTATTCCAGGGTTCATCAGATCCTACGGTACTTATTGCCAAGAAAGCACGAGC
ATCAGCCGTGCCTCCAGGTCGAATCTTCAAACGACGACGATCACGCGTCGCTCCAGTATTCCAGGGTTCA
TCAGATCTGCCACCATGGAGACAGACACACTCCTGCTATGGGTACTGCTGCTCTGGGTTCCAGGTTCCAC
TGGTGACGCTAGCGAGACGGGCGGATCAGGCGGTCGTCTCGGATCCGACAAAACTCACACATGCCCACCG
TGCCCAGCACCTGAACTCCTGGGGGGACCGTCAGTCTTCCTCTTCCCCCCAAAACCCAAGGACACCCTCA
TGATCTCCCGGACCCCTGAGGTCACATGCGTGGTGGTGGACGTGAGCCACGAAGACCCTGAGGTCAAGTT
CAACTGGTACGTGGACGGCGTGGAGGTGCATAATGCCAAGACAAAGCCGCGGGAGGAGCAGTACAACAGC
ACGTACCGTGTGGTCAGCGTCCTCACCGTCCTGCACCAGGACTGGCTGAATGGCAAGGAGTACAAGTGCA
AGGTCTCCAACAAAGCCCTCCCAGCCCCCATCGAGAAAACCATCTCCAAAGCCAAAGGGCAGCCCCGAGA
ACCACAGGTCTACACCCTGCCCCCATCCCGGGAGGAGATGACCAAGAACCAGGTCAGCCTGACCTGCCTG
GTCAAAGGCTTCTATCCCAGCGACATCGCCGTGGAGTGGGAGAGCAATGGGCAGCCGGAGAACAACTACA
AGACCACGCCTCCCGTGCTGGACTCCGACGGCTCCTTCTTCCTCTACAGCAAGCTCACCGTGGACAAGAG
CAGGTGGCAGCAGGGGAACGTCTTCTCATGCTCCGTGATGCACGAGGCTCTGCACAACCACTACACGCAG
AAGAGCCTCTCCCTGTCTCCGGGTAAAGGAGGAGGTGGAAGCGGAGGAGGAGGAAGCGGAGGAGGAGGTA
GCGGAGAACAAAAACTCATCTCAGAAGAGGATCTGAATGCTGTGGGCCAGGACACGCAGGAGGTCATCGT
GGTGCCACACTCCTTGCCCTTTAAGGTGGTGGTGATCTCAGCCATCCTGGCCCTGGTGGTGCTCACCATC
ATCTCCCTTATCATCCTCATCATGCTTTGGCAGAAGAAGCCACGTTGTACAGGCAGTGGAGAGGGCAGAG
GAAGTCTGCTAACATGCGGTGACGTCGAGGAGAATCCTGGCCCACCGGTCGCCACCATGGTGAGCAAGGG
CGAGGAGCTGTTCACCGGGGTGGTGCCCATCCTGGTCGAGCTGGACGGCGACGTAAACGGCCACAAGTTC
AGCGTGTCCGGCGAGGGCGAGGGCGATGCCACCTACGGCAAGCTGACCCTGAAGTTCATCTGCACCACCG
GCAAGCTGCCCGTGCCCTGGCCCACCCTCGTGACCACCTTCGGCTACGGCCTGATGTGCTTCGCCCGCTA
CCCCGACCACATGAAGCAGCACGACTTCTTCAAGTCCGCCATGCCCGAAGGCTACGTCCAGGAGCGCACC
ATCTTCTTCAAGGACGACGGCAACTACAAGACCCGCGCCGAGGTGAAGTTCGAGGGCGACACCCTGGTGA
ACCGCATCGAGCTGAAGGGCATCGACTTCAAGGAGGACGGCAACATCCTGGGGCACAAGCTGGAGTACAA
CTACAACAGCCACAACGTCTATATCATGGCCGACAAGCAGAAGAACGGCATCAAGGTGAACTTCAAGATC
CGCCACAACATCGAGGACGGCAGCGTGCAGCTCGCCGACCACTACCAGCAGAACACCCCCATCGGCGACG
GCCCCGTGCTGCTGCCCGACAACCACTACCTGAGCTACCAGTCCGCCCTGAGCAAAGACCCCAACGAGAA
GCGCGATCACATGGTCCTGCTGGAGTTCGTGACCGCCGCCGGGATCACTCTCGGCATGGACGAGCTGTAC
AAGCCAAAAAAGAAGAGAAAGGTATAGTTAACTAAACTTGTTTATTGCAGCTTATAATGGTTACAAATAA
AGCAATAGCATCACAAATTTCACAAATAAAGCATTTTTTTCACTGCATTCTAGTTGTGGTTTGTCCAAAC
TCATCAATGTATCTTATCATGTCTGCATATGTAAATTGTAAGCGTCTCGGCCTCTAGAGTCGAGATGACA
TTGATTATTGAACTAGGGACAGGATTGGTGACAGAAAAGCCCCATCCTTAGGCCTCCTCCTTCCTAGTCT
CCTGATATTGGGTCTAACCCCCACCTCCTGTTAGGCAGATTCCTTATCTGGTGACACACCCCCATTTCCT
GGAGCCATCTCTCTCCTTGCCAGAACCTCTAAGGTTTGCTTACGATGGAGCCAGAGAGGATCCTGGGAGG
GAGAGCTTGGCAGGGGGTGGGAGGGAAGGGGGGGATGCGTGACCTGCCCGGTTCTCAGTGGCCACCCTGC
GCTACCCTCTCCCAGAACCTGAGCTGCTCTGACGCGGCTGTCTGGTGCGTTTCACTGATCCTGGTGCTGC
AGCTTCCTTACACTTCCCAAGAGGAGAAGCAGTTTGGAAAAACAAAATCAGAATAAGTTGGTCCTGAGTT
CTAACTTTGGCTCTTCACCTTTCTAGTCCCCAATTTATATTGTTCCTCCGTGCGTCAGTTTTACCTGTGA
GATAAGGCCAGTAGCCAGCCCCGTCCTGGCAGGGCTGTGGTGAGGAGGGGGGTGTCCGTGTGGAAAACTC
CCTTTGTGAGAATGGTGCGTCCTAGGTGTTCACCAGGTCGTGGCCGCCTCTACTCCCTTTCTCTTTCTCC
ATCCTTCTTTCCTTAAAGAGTCCCCAGTGCTATCTGGGACATATTCCTCCGCCCAGAGCAGGGTCCCGCT
TCCCTAAGGCCCTGCTCTGGGCTTCTGGGTTTGAGTCCTTGGCAAGCCCAGGAGAGGCGCTCAGGCTTCC
CTGTCCCCCTTCCTCGTCCACCATCTCATGCCCCTGGCTCTCCTGCCCCTTCCCTACAGGGGTTCCTGGC
TCTGCTCTTCGCCTTCTTGACGAGTTCTTCTGAATTATTAACGCTTACAATTTCCTGATGCGGTATTTTC
TCCTTACGCATCTGTGCGGTATTTCACACCGCATCAGGTGGCACTTTTCGGGGAAATGTGCGCGGAACCC
CTATTTGTTTATTTTTCTAAATACATTCAAATATGTATCCGCTCATGAGATTATCAAAAAGGATCTTCAC
CTAGATCCTTTTAAATTAAAAATGAAGTTTTAAATCAATCTAAAGTATATATGAGTAAACTTGGTCTGAC
AGTTACCAATGCTTAATCAGTGAGGCACCTATCTCAGCGATCTGTCTATTTCGTTCATCCATAGTTGCCT
GACTCCCCGTCGTGTAGATAACTACGATACGGGAGGGCTTACCATCTGGCCCCAGTGCTGCAATGATACC
GCGAGACCCACGCTCACCGGCTCCAGATTTATCAGCAATAAACCAGCCAGCCGGAAGGGCCGAGCGCAGA
AGTGGTCCTGCAACTTTATCCGCCTCCATCCAGTCTATTAATTGTTGCCGGGAAGCTAGAGTAAGTAGTT
CGCCAGTTAATAGTTTGCGCAACGTTGTTGCCATTGCTACAGGCATCGTGGTGTCACGCTCGTCGTTTGG
TATGGCTTCATTCAGCTCCGGTTCCCAACGATCAAGGCGAGTTACATGATCCCCCATGTTGTGCAAAAAA
GCGGTTAGCTCCTTCGGTCCTCCGATCGTTGTCAGAAGTAAGTTGGCCGCAGTGTTATCACTCATGGTTA
TGGCAGCACTGCATAATTCTCTTACTGTCATGCCATCCGTAAGATGCTTTTCTGTGACTGGTGARTACTC
AACCAAGTCATTCTGAGAATAGTGTATGCGGCGACCGAGTTGCTCTTGCCCGGCGTCAATACGGGATAAT
ACCGCGCCACATAGCAGAACTTTAAAAGTGCTCATCATTGGAAAACGTTCTTCGGGGCGAAAACTCTCAA
GGATCTTACCGCTGTTGAGATCCAGTTCGATGTAACCCACTCGTGCACCCAACTGATCTTCAGCATCTTT
TACTTTCACCAGCGTTTCTGGGTGAGCAAAAACAGGAAGGCAAAATGCCGCAAAAAAGGGAATAAGGGCG
ACACGGAAATGTTGAATACTCATACTCTTCCTTTTTCAATATTATTGAAGCATTTATCAGGGTTATTGTC
TCATGACCAAAATCCCTTAACGTGAGTTTTCGTTCCACTGAGCGTCAGACCCCGTAGAAAAGATCAAAGG
ATCTT
